Addgene plasmid #218903: pEN-X-mPGK-BlastR-SV40 polyA-Z
Purpose: golden gate cloning
Depositing lab: Sven Eyckerman. Depositing organization: Vlaams Instituut voor Biotechnologie (VIB, vzw). Publication: Leveraging a self-cleaving peptide for tailored control in proximity labeling proteomics. Delhaye L, Moschonas GD, Fijalkowska D, Verhee A, De Sutter D, Van de Steene T, De Meyer M, Grzesik H, Van Moortel L, De Bosscher K, Jacobs T, Eyckerman S. Cell Rep Methods. 2024 Jul 15;4(7):100818. doi: 10.1016/j.crmeth.2024.100818. Epub 2024 Jul 9. PubMed 38986614.
Backbone
  Vector backbone: pTwist Kan High Copy
  Backbone manufacturer: Twist Biosciences
  Vector type: Mammalian Expression
Growth in bacteria
  Bacterial resistance: Kanamycin, 50 μg/mL
  Growth temperature: 37°C
  Growth strain: DH5alpha
  Copy number: High Copy
Gene/Insert
  Gene/Insert name: mPGK-BlastR-SV40 polyA
  Species: Other
  Mutation: 2468T>C
  Cloning method: Golden Gate
  Sequencing primers: 5′ Unknown
Terms and licenses: Academic/Nonprofit Terms; Industry Terms: Not Available to Industry
Depositor comments: Please visit https://doi.org/10.1101/2023.11.03.565112 for bioRxiv preprint.
How to cite: pEN-X-mPGK-BlastR-SV40 polyA-Z was a gift from Sven Eyckerman (Addgene plasmid # 218903 ; http://n2t.net/addgene:218903 ; RRID:Addgene_218903)
