[The description below was written by a language model from this plasmid's Addgene catalogue record and pLannotate feature annotations shown in this document.]
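Description:
pEN-X-mPGK-BlastR-SV40 polyA-Z is a small (about 3.3 kb) Golden Gate entry plasmid built on the pTwist Kan High Copy backbone. It is maintained in E. coli through a high-copy ColE1/pUC-type origin and selected with kanamycin via an aph(3')-Ia aminoglycoside phosphotransferase gene. The remaining backbone annotations are minor: a fragment of a pBluescript-type multiple cloning site, an rrnB T1 transcription terminator upstream of the insert, and a short lacZα remnant.

The payload is a complete mammalian selection cassette. The mouse phosphoglycerate kinase 1 (PGK) promoter, a constitutive promoter of moderate strength, drives the blasticidin S deaminase gene (BSD, from Aspergillus terreus). The transcript is terminated by an SV40 polyadenylation signal. Cells that carry the cassette can therefore be selected with blasticidin. The depositor records a single nucleotide change (2468T>C). By the annotated coordinates this lies within the PGK promoter, but the record does not state why it is there or what effect it has.

The stated purpose is Golden Gate cloning. The "pEN" prefix and the X and Z in the name suggest an entry module whose flanking positions determine where it sits in a multi-part assembly. However, the type IIS enzyme sites and overhangs are not annotated or described in the record. The plasmid is best understood as a donor part rather than a standalone expression vector, used to add a blasticidin resistance unit to larger mammalian expression constructs. The associated publication concerns proximity labeling proteomics with a self-cleaving peptide.
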