Features (pLannotate 1.2.2; 8 found; start..end, strand, type, name):
    272..860     -  rep_origin     ori: high-copy-number ColE1/pMB1/pBR322/pUC origin of replication
    996..1811    -  CDS            KanR: aminoglycoside phosphotransferase; aph(3')-Ia; confers resistance to kanamycin in bacteria or G418 (Geneticin®) in eukaryotes
   1927..1949    +  misc_feature   MCS (fragment): pBluescript multiple cloning site
   1949..1995    +  terminator     rrnB T1 terminator: transcription terminator T1 from the E. coli rrnB gene
   2097..2140    -  CDS            lacZα (fragment): LacZα fragment of β-galactosidase; lacZ fragment
   2227..2726    +  promoter       PGK promoter: mouse phosphoglycerate kinase 1 promoter
   2739..3137    +  CDS            BSD: blasticidin S deaminase; Aspergillus terreus BSD; confers resistance to blasticidin
   3144..3274    +  polyA_signal   SV40 poly(A) signal: SV40 polyadenylation signal
>Addgene plasmid #218903 | pEN-X-mPGK-BlastR-SV40 polyA-Z | addgene full sequence | sequence record 435070 | Addgene NGS Result
GTATCAGATGAGACGCGTATAGTCTTCAGGCTAGGTGGAGGCTCAGTGATGATAAGTCTGCGATGGTGGA
TGCATGTGTCATGGTCATAGCTGTTTCCTGTGTGAAATTGTTATCCGCTCAGAGGGCACAATCCTATTCC
GCGCTATCCGACAATCTCCAAGACATTAGGTGGAGTTCAGTTCGGCGTATGGCATATGTCGCTGGAAAGA
ACATGTGAGCAAAAGGCCAGCAAAAGGCCAGGAACCGTAAAAAGGCCGCGTTGCTGGCGTTTTTCCATAG
GCTCCGCCCCCCTGACGAGCATCACAAAAATCGACGCTCAAGTCAGAGGTGGCGAAACCCGACAGGACTA
TAAAGATACCAGGCGTTTCCCCCTGGAAGCTCCCTCGTGCGCTCTCCTGTTCCGACCCTGCCGCTTACCG
GATACCTGTCCGCCTTTCTCCCTTCGGGAAGCGTGGCGCTTTCTCATAGCTCACGCTGTAGGTATCTCAG
TTCGGTGTAGGTCGTTCGCTCCAAGCTGGGCTGTGTGCACGAACCCCCCGTTCAGCCCGACCGCTGCGCC
TTATCCGGTAACTATCGTCTTGAGTCCAACCCGGTAAGACACGACTTATCGCCACTGGCAGCAGCCACTG
GTAACAGGATTAGCAGAGCGAGGTATGTAGGCGGTGCTACAGAGTTCTTGAAGTGGTGGCCTAACTACGG
CTACACTAGAAGAACAGTATTTGGTATCTGCGCTCTGCTGAAGCCAGTTACCTTCGGAAAAAGAGTTGGT
AGCTCTTGATCCGGCAAACAAACCACCGCTGGTAGCGGTGGTTTTTTTGTTTGCAAGCAGCAGATTACGC
GCAGAAAAAAAGGATCTCAAGAAGATCCTTTGATCTTTTCTACGGGGTCTGACGCTCTATTCAACAAAGC
CGCCGTCCCGTCAAGTCAGCGTAAATGGGTAGGGGGCTTCAAATCGTCCGCTCTGCCAGTGTTACAACCA
ATTAACAAATTCTGATTAGAAAAACTCATCGAGCATCAAATGAAACTGCAATTTATTCATATCAGGATTA
TCAATACCATATTTTTGAAAAAGCCGTTTCTGTAATGAAGGAGAAAACTCACCGAGGCAGTTCCATAGGA
TGGCAAGATCCTGGTATCGGTCTGCGATTCCGACTCGTCCAACATCAATACAACCTATTAATTTCCCCTC
GTCAAAAATAAGGTTATCAAGTGAGAAATCACCATGAGTGACGACTGAATCCGGTGAGAATGGCAAAAGC
TTATGCATTTCTTTCCAGACTTGTTCAACAGGCCAGCCATTACGCTCGTCATCAAAATCACTCGCATCAA
CCAAACCGTTATTCATTCGTGATTGCGCCTGAGCCAGACGAAATACGCGATCGCTGTTAAAAGGACAATT
ACAAACAGGAATCGAATGCAACCGGCGCAGGAACACTGCCAGCGCATCAACAATATTTTCACCTGAATCA
GGATATTCTTCTAATACCTGGAATGCTGTTTTCCCGGGGATCGCAGTGGTGAGTAACCATGCATCATCAG
GAGTACGGATAAAATGCTTGATGGTCGGAAGAGGCATAAATTCCGTCAGCCAGTTTAGTCTGACCATCTC
ATCTGTAACATCATTGGCAACGCTACCTTTGCCATGTTTCAGAAACAACTCTGGCGCATCGGGCTTCCCA
TACAATCGATAGATTGTCGCACCTGATTGCCCGACATTATCGCGAGCCCATTTATACCCATATAAATCAG
CATCCATGTTGGAATTTAATCGCGGCCTCGAGCAAGACGTTTCCCGTTGAATATGGCTCATAACACCCCT
TGTATTACTGTTTATGTAAGCAGACAGTTTTATTGTTCATGATGATATATTTTTATCTTGTGCAATGTAA
CATCAGAGATTTTGAGACACAACGTGGCTTTCCCCCGCCGCTCTAGAACTAGTGGATCCAAATAAAACGA
AAGGCTCAGTCGAAAGACTGGGCCTTTCGTTTTATCTGTTGTTTGTCGCATTATAGCAGACGTCCAGGTT
GGGATACCTGAAACAAAACCCATCGTACGGCCAAGGAAGTCTCCAATAACTGTGATCCACCACAAGCGCC
AGGGTTTTCCCAGTCACGACGTTGTAAAACGACGGCCAGTCATGCATAATCCGCACGCATCTGGAATAAG
GAAGTGCCATTCCGCCTGACCTGAAGACGTGTGACGTCTCCGCAAACCTTTCTACCGGGTAGGGGAGGCG
CTTTTCCCAAGGCAGTCTGGAGCATGCGCTTTAGCAGCCCCGCTGGGCACTTGGCGCTACACAAGTGGCC
TCTGGCCTCGCACACATTCCACATCCACCGGTAGGCGCCAACCGGCTCCGTTCTTTGGTGGCCCCTTCGC
GCCACCTTCTACTCCTCCCCTAGTCAGGAAGTTCCCCCCCGCCCCGCAGCTCGCGTCGTGCAGGACGTGA
CAAATGGAAGTAGCACGCCTCACTAGTCTCGTGCAGATGGACAGCACCGCTGAGCAATGGAAGCGGGTAG
GCCTTTGGGGCAGCGGCCAATAGCAGCTTTGCTCCTTCGCTTTCTGGGCTCAGAGGCTGGGAAGGGGTGG
GTCCGGGGGCGGGCTCAGGGGCGGGCTCAGGGGCGGGGCGGGCGCCCGAAGGTCCTCCGGAGGCCCGGCA
TTCTGCACGCTTCAAAAGCGCACGTCTGCCGCGCTGTTCTCCTCTTCCTCATCTCCGGGCCTTTCGACCT
AACAGACCATGGCCAAGCCTTTGTCTCAAGAAGAATCCACCCTCATTGAAAGAGCAACGGCTACAATCAA
CAGCATCCCCATCTCTGAAGACTACAGCGTCGCCAGCGCAGCTCTCTCTAGCGACGGCCGCATCTTCACT
GGTGTCAATGTATATCATTTTACTGGGGGACCTTGTGCAGAACTCGTGGTGCTGGGCACTGCTGCTGCTG
CGGCAGCTGGCAACCTGACTTGTATCGTCGCGATCGGAAATGAGAACAGGGGCATCTTGAGCCCCTGCGG
ACGGTGCCGACAGGTGCTTCTCGATCTGCATCCTGGGATCAAAGCCATAGTGAAGGACAGTGATGGACAG
CCGACGGCAGTTGGGATTCGTGAATTGCTGCCCTCTGGTTATGTGTGGGAGGGCTAAGGCTCCACTTGTT
TATTGCAGCTTATAATGGTTACAAATAAAGCAATAGCATCACAAATTTCACAAATAAAGCATTTTTTTCA
CTGCATTCTAGTTGTGGTTTGTCCAAACTCATCAATGTATCTTATCATGTCTGGCTCT
